Addgene plasmid #183679: pCMV-eNme2-C-BE4max
Purpose: Expresses eNme2-C-BE4 in mammalian cells
Depositing lab: David Liu. Depositing organization: Broad Institute. Publication: High-throughput continuous evolution of compact Cas9 variants targeting single-nucleotide-pyrimidine PAMs. Huang TP, Heins ZJ, Miller SM, Wong BG, Balivada PA, Wang T, Khalil AS, Liu DR. Nat Biotechnol. 2022 Sep 8. pii: 10.1038/s41587-022-01410-2. doi: 10.1038/s41587-022-01410-2. PubMed 36076084.
Backbone
  Vector backbone: pCMV with a BR322 origin
  Vector type: Mammalian Expression, CRISPR
Growth in bacteria
  Bacterial resistance: Ampicillin, 100 μg/mL
  Growth temperature: 37°C
  Growth strain: DH5alpha
  Copy number: High Copy
Gene/Insert
  Gene/Insert name: rAPOBEC1-neNme2-C-2xUGI
  Insert size (bp): 3834
  Mutation: Nme2Cas9 P6S/D16A/E33G/K104T/D152A/F260L/A263T/A303S/D451V/E520A/R646S/F696V/G711R/I758V/H767Y/E932K/N1031S/R1033G/K1044R/Q1047R/V1056A
Terms and licenses: Academic/Nonprofit Terms; Industry Terms: Not Available to Industry
How to cite: pCMV-eNme2-C-BE4max was a gift from David Liu (Addgene plasmid # 183679 ; http://n2t.net/addgene:183679 ; RRID:Addgene_183679)
