[The description below was written by a language model from this plasmid's Addgene catalogue record and pLannotate feature annotations shown in this document.]
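Description:
pCMV-eNme2-C-BE4max is a high-copy mammalian expression plasmid of about 8.1 kb that encodes a compact cytosine base editor built on an evolved Neisseria meningitidis Cas9. It is propagated in E. coli through a pBR322/ColE1-type origin and selected with ampicillin via the β-lactamase gene and its native promoter. Short remnants of lac regulatory elements, a lacI fragment, an SV40 promoter fragment and a bom fragment are backbone leftovers with no evident role in expression. No mammalian selection marker is annotated, which suits transient transfection.

The payload is driven by the CMV immediate-early enhancer and promoter and terminated by the bovine growth hormone polyadenylation signal. A T7 promoter sits just upstream of the open reading frame and could in principle support in vitro transcription. The open reading frame follows the BE4max layout: rat APOBEC1 cytidine deaminase at the N-terminus, then the Nme2Cas9 variant, then uracil glycosylase inhibitor from phage PBS2. The insert name specifies two UGI copies, although the automated annotation marks only one; the unannotated gap between the Cas9 and that UGI could hold the other copy. The Cas9 carries D16A, which makes it a nickase, along with about twenty further substitutions defining the eNme2-C variant. According to the associated publication title, this variant arose from continuous evolution of compact Cas9s to recognise single-nucleotide-pyrimidine PAMs.

In cells, APOBEC1 deaminates cytosines in the displaced strand to uracil, UGI blocks uracil excision, and nicking of the opposite strand biases repair toward C•G-to-T•A conversion. No guide RNA cassette is annotated, so an Nme2-compatible sgRNA must be supplied separately.
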