Features (pLannotate 1.2.2; 17 found; start..end, strand, type, name):
    259..462     +  promoter       CMV promoter: human cytomegalovirus (CMV) immediate early promoter
    504..522     +  promoter       T7 promoter: promoter for bacteriophage T7 RNA polymerase
    593..1276    +  CDS            Apobec1: ABEC1_RAT - Experimental evidence at protein level: Swiss-Prot protein existence level 1. Catalytic component of the apolipoprotein B mRNA editing enzyme complex which is responsible for the postranscriptional editing of a CAA codon for Gln to a UAA codon for stop in the APOB mRNA. May also play a role in the epigenetic regulation of gene expression by participating in DNA demethylation. From Rattus norvegicus (Rat).
   1373..4615    +  CDS            cas9: CAS9_NEIMA - Experimental evidence at protein level: Swiss-Prot protein existence level 1. CRISPR (clustered regularly interspaced short palindromic repeat) is an adaptive immune system that provides protection against mobile genetic elements (viruses, transposable elements and conjugative plasmids). CRISPR clusters contain spacers, sequences complementary to antecedent mobile elements, and target invading nucleic acids. CRISPR clusters are transcribed and processed into CRISPR RNA (crRNA). In type II CRISPR systems correct processing of pre-crRNA requires a trans- encoded small RNA (tracrRNA)
   4925..5173    +  CDS            UGI: UNGI_BPPB2 - Experimental evidence at protein level: Swiss-Prot protein existence level 1. This protein binds specifically and reversibly to the host uracil-DNA glycosylase, preventing removal of uracil residues from PBS2 DNA by the host uracil-excision repair system. From Bacillus phage PBS2 (Bacteriophage PBS2).
   5291..5515    +  polyA_signal   bGH poly(A) signal: bovine growth hormone polyadenylation signal
   5519..5540    +  promoter       SV40 promoter (fragment): SV40 enhancer and early promoter
   5545..5561    +  misc_feature   MCS (fragment): pBluescript multiple cloning site
   5610..5626    -  protein_bind   lac operator: The lac repressor binds to the lac operator to inhibit transcription in E. coli. This inhibition can be relieved by adding lactose or isopropyl-β-D-thiogalactopyranoside (IPTG). lac repressor encoded by lacI
   5634..5664    -  promoter       lac promoter: promoter for the E. coli lac operon
   5679..5700    -  protein_bind   CAP binding site: CAP binding activates transcription in the presence of cAMP. E. coli catabolite activator protein
   5713..5805    -  CDS            lacI (fragment): lac repressor; lacI; The lac repressor binds to the lac operator to inhibit transcription in E. coli. This inhibition can be relieved by adding lactose or isopropyl-β-D-thiogalactopyranoside (IPTG).
   5988..6576    -  rep_origin     ori: high-copy-number ColE1/pMB1/pBR322/pUC origin of replication
   6747..7607    -  CDS            AmpR: β-lactamase; bla; confers resistance to ampicillin, carbenicillin, and related antibiotics
   7608..7712    -  promoter       AmpR promoter: bla
   7783..7827    -  misc_feature   bom (fragment): basis of mobility region from pBR322
   7982..258     +  enhancer       CMV enhancer (across the origin): human cytomegalovirus immediate early enhancer
>Addgene plasmid #183679 | pCMV-eNme2-C-BE4max | addgene full sequence | sequence record 374493 | Addgene NGS Result
GACCCCCGCCCATTGACGTCAATAATGACGTATGTTCCCATAGTAACGCCAATAGGGACTTTCCATTGAC
GTCAATGGGTGGAGTATTTACGGTAAACTGCCCACTTGGCAGTACATCAAGTGTATCATATGCCAAGTAC
GCCCCCTATTGACGTCAATGACGGTAAATGGCCCGCCTGGCATTATGCCCAGTACATGACCTTATGGGAC
TTTCCTACTTGGCAGTACATCTACGTATTAGTCATCGCTATTACCATGGTGATGCGGTTTTGGCAGTACA
TCAATGGGCGTGGATAGCGGTTTGACTCACGGGGATTTCCAAGTCTCCACCCCATTGACGTCAATGGGAG
TTTGTTTTGGCACCAAAATCAACGGGACTTTCCAAAATGTCGTAACAACTCCGCCCCATTGACGCAAATG
GGCGGTAGGCGTGTACGGTGGGAGGTCTATATAAGCAGAGCTGGTTTAGTGAACCGTCAGATCCGCTAGA
GATCCGCGGCCGCTAATACGACTCACTATAGGGAGAGCCGCCACCATGAAACGGACAGCCGACGGAAGCG
AGTTCGAGTCACCAAAGAAGAAGCGGAAAGTCTCCTCAGAGACTGGGCCTGTCGCCGTCGATCCAACCCT
GCGCCGCCGGATTGAACCTCACGAGTTTGAAGTGTTCTTTGACCCCCGGGAGCTGAGAAAGGAGACATGC
CTGCTGTACGAGATCAACTGGGGAGGCAGGCACTCCATCTGGAGGCACACCTCTCAGAACACAAATAAGC
ACGTGGAGGTGAACTTCATCGAGAAGTTTACCACAGAGCGGTACTTCTGCCCCAATACCAGATGTAGCAT
CACATGGTTTCTGAGCTGGTCCCCTTGCGGAGAGTGTAGCAGGGCCATCACCGAGTTCCTGTCCAGATAT
CCACACGTGACACTGTTTATCTACATCGCCAGGCTGTATCACCACGCAGACCCAAGGAATAGGCAGGGCC
TGCGCGATCTGATCAGCTCCGGCGTGACCATCCAGATCATGACAGAGCAGGAGTCCGGCTACTGCTGGCG
GAACTTCGTGAATTATTCTCCTAGCAACGAGGCCCACTGGCCTAGGTACCCACACCTGTGGGTGCGCCTG
TACGTGCTGGAGCTGTATTGCATCATCCTGGGCCTGCCCCCTTGTCTGAATATCCTGCGGAGAAAGCAGC
CCCAGCTGACCTTCTTTACAATCGCCCTGCAGTCTTGTCACTATCAGAGGCTGCCACCCCACATCCTGTG
GGCCACAGGCCTGAAGTCTGGAGGATCTAGCGGAGGATCCTCTGGCAGCGAGACACCAGGAACAAGCGAG
TCAGCAACACCAGAGAGCAGTGGCGGCAGCAGCGGCGGCAGCGCAGCATTCAAGTCAAACCCAATCAATT
ACATCCTGGGACTGGCAATCGGAATCGCATCCGTGGGATGGGCTATGGTGGAGATCGACGAGGAGGGGAA
TCCTATCCGGCTGATCGATCTGGGCGTGAGAGTGTTTGAGAGGGCCGAGGTGCCAAAGACCGGCGATTCT
CTGGCTATGGCCCGGAGACTGGCACGGAGCGTGAGGCGCCTGACACGGAGAAGGGCACACAGGCTGCTGA
GGGCACGCCGGCTGCTGAAGAGAGAGGGCGTGCTGCAGGCAGCAGACTTCGATGAGAATGGCCTGATCAC
GAGCTTGCCAAACACCCCCTGGCAGCTGAGAGCAGCCGCCCTGGACAGGAAGCTGACACCACTGGAGTGG
TCTGCCGTGCTGCTGCACCTGATCAAGCACCGCGGCTACCTGAGCCAGCGGAAGAACGAGGGAGAGACAG
CAGCCAAGGAGCTGGGCGCCCTGCTGAAGGGAGTGGCCAACAATGCCCACGCCCTGCAGACCGGCGATTT
CAGGACACCTGCCGAGCTGGCCCTGAATAAGTTTGAGAAGGAGTCCGGCCACATCAGAAACCAGAGGGGC
GACTATAGCCACACCTTCTCCCGCAAGGATCTGCAGGCCGAGCTGATCCTGCTGTTCGAGAAGCAGAAGG
AGTTTGGCAATCCACACGTGAGCGGAGGCCTGAAGGAGGGAATCGAGACCCTGCTGATGACACAGAGGCC
TGCCCTGTCCGGCGACGCAGTGCAGAAGATGCTGGGGCACTGCACCCTCGAGCCTACAGAGCCAAAGGCC
GCCAAGAACACCTACACAGCCGAGCGGTTTATCTGGCTGACAAAGCTGAACAATCTGAGAATCCTGGAGC
AGGGATCCGAGAGGCCACTGACCGACACAGAGAGGTCCACCCTGATGGATGAGCCTTACCGGAAGTCTAA
ACTGACATATGCCCAGGCCAGAAAGCTGCTGGGCCTGGAGGACACCGCCTTCTTTAAGGGCCTGAGATAC
GGCAAGGATAATGCCGAGGCCTCCACACTGATGGAGATGAAGGCCTATCACGCCATCTCTCGCGCCCTGG
AGAAGGAGGGCCTGAAGGACAAGAAGTCCCCCCTGAACCTGAGCTCCGAGCTGCAGGATGAGATCGGCAC
CGCCTTCTCTCTGTTTAAGACCGACGAGGATATCACAGGCCGCCTGAAGGACAGGGTGCAGCCTGAGATC
CTGGAGGCCCTGCTGAAGCACATCTCTTTCGATAAGTTTGTGCAGATCAGCCTGAAGGCCCTGAGAAGGA
TCGTGCCACTGATGGAGCAGGGCAAGCGGTACGACGAGGCCTGCGCCGAGATCTACGGCGTTCACTATGG
CAAGAAGAACACAGAGGAGAAGATCTATCTGCCCCCTATCCCTGCCGACGAGATCAGAAATCCTGTGGTG
CTGAGGGCCCTGTCCCAGGCAAGAAAAGTGATCAACGGAGTGGTGCGCCGGTACGGATCTCCAGCCCGGA
TCCACATCGAGACCGCCAGAGAAGTGGGCAAGAGCTTCAAGGACCGGAAGGAGATCGCGAAGAGACAGGA
GGAGAATCGCAAGGATCGGGAGAAGGCCGCCGCCAAGTTTAGGGAGTACTTCCCTAACTTTGTGGGCGAG
CCAAAGTCTAAGGACATCCTGAAGCTGCGCCTGTACGAGCAGCAGCACGGCAAGTGTCTGTATAGCGGCA
AAGAGATCAATCTGGTGCGGCTGAACGAGAAGGGCTATGTGGAGATCGATCACGCCCTGCCTTTCTCCAG
AACCTGGGACGATTCTTTTAACAATAAGGTGCTGGTGCTGGGCAGCGAGAACCAGAATAAGGGCAATCAG
ACACCATACGAGTATTTCAATGGCAAGGACAACTCCAGGGAGTGGCAGGAGTTCAAGGCCCGCGTGGAGA
CCTCTAGATTTCCCAGTAGCAAGAAGCAGCGGATCCTGCTGCAGAAGTTCGACGAGGATGGCTTTAAGGA
GTGCAACCTGAATGACACCAGATACGTGAACCGGTTCCTGTGCCAGTTTGTGGCCGATCACATCCTGCTG
ACCGGCAAGGGCAAGAGAAGGGTGGTCGCCTCTAATGGCCAGATCACAAACCTGCTGAGGGGGTTTTGGA
GACTGAGGAAGGTGCGGGCAGAGAATGACAGACACCACGCACTGGATGCAGTGGTGGTGGCATGCAGCAC
CGTGGCAATGCAGCAGAAGATCACAAGATTCGTGAGGTATAAGGAGATGAACGCCTTTGACGGCAAGACC
GTCGATAAGGAGACAGGCAAGGTGCTGTACCAGAAGACCCACTTCCCCCAGCCTTGGGAGTTCTTTGCCC
AGGAAGTTATGATCCGGGTGTTCGGCAAGCCAGACGGCAAGCCTGAGTTTGAGGAGGCCGATACCCCAGA
GAAGCTGAGGACACTGCTGGCAGAGAAGCTGTCTAGCAGGCCAGAGGCAGTGCACGAGTACGTGACCCCG
CTGTTCGTGTCCAGGGCACCCAATCGGAAGATGTCTGGCGCCCACAAGGACACACTGAGAAGCGCCAAGA
GGTTTGTGAAGCACAACGAGAAGATCTCCGTGAAGAGAGTGTGGCTGACCGAGATCAAGCTGGCCGATCT
GGAGAACATGGTGAATTACAAGAACGGCAGGGAGATCGAGCTGTATGAGGCCCTGAAGGCAAGGCTGGAG
GCCTACGGAGGAAATGCCAAGCAGGCCTTCGACCCAAAGGATAACCCCTTTTATAAGAAGGGAGGACAGC
TGGTGAAGGCCGTGCGGGTGGAGAAGACCCAGAAGAGCGGCGTGCTGCTGAATAAGAAGAACGCCTACAC
AATCGCCGACAATGGTGATATGGTGAGAGTGGACGTGTTCTGTAAGGTGGATAAGAAGGGCAAGAATCAG
TACTTTATCGTGCCTATCTATGCCTGGCAGGTGGCCGAGAACATCCTGCCAGACATCGATTGCAAGGGCT
ACAGAATCGACGATAGCTATACATTCTGTTTTTCCCTGCACAAGTATGACCTGATCGCCTTCCAGAAGGA
TGAGAAGTCCAAGGTGGAGTTTGCCTACTATATCAATTGCGACTCCTCTAGCGGCGGGTTCTACCTGGCC
TGGCACGATAAGGGCAGCAGGGAGCAGCGGTTTCGCATCTCCACCCAGAATCTGGCGCTGATCCAGAAGT
ATCAGGTGAACGAGCTGGGCAAGGAGATCAGGCCATGTCGGCTGAAGAAGCGCCCACCCGTGCGGAGCGG
TGGTAGCGGCGGGAGCGGGGGGAGCACTAATCTGAGCGACATCATTGAGAAGGAGACTGGGAAACAGCTG
GTCATTCAGGAGTCCATCCTGATGCTGCCTGAGGAGGTGGAGGAAGTGATCGGCAACAAGCCAGAGTCTG
ACATCCTGGTGCACACCGCCTACGACGAGTCCACAGATGAGAATGTGATGCTGCTGACCTCTGACGCCCC
CGAGTATAAGCCTTGGGCCCTGGTCATCCAGGATTCTAACGGCGAGAATAAGATCAAGATGCTGAGCGGA
GGATCCGGAGGATCTGGAGGCAGCACCAACCTGTCTGACATCATCGAGAAGGAGACAGGCAAGCAGCTGG
TCATCCAGGAGAGCATCCTGATGCTGCCCGAAGAAGTCGAAGAAGTGATCGGAAACAAGCCTGAGAGCGA
TATCCTGGTCCATACCGCCTACGACGAGAGTACCGACGAAAATGTGATGCTGCTGACATCCGACGCCCCA
GAGTATAAGCCCTGGGCTCTGGTCATCCAGGATTCCAACGGAGAGAACAAAATCAAAATGCTGTCTGGCG
GCTCAAAAAGAACCGCCGACGGCAGCGAATTCGAGCCCAAGAAGAAGAGGAAAGTCTAACCGGTCATCAT
CACCATCACCATTGAGTTTAAACCCGCTGATCAGCCTCGACTGTGCCTTCTAGTTGCCAGCCATCTGTTG
TTTGCCCCTCCCCCGTGCCTTCCTTGACCCTGGAAGGTGCCACTCCCACTGTCCTTTCCTAATAAAATGA
GGAAATTGCATCGCATTGTCTGAGTAGGTGTCATTCTATTCTGGGGGGTGGGGTGGGGCAGGACAGCAAG
GGGGAGGATTGGGAAGACAATAGCAGGCATGCTGGGGATGCGGTGGGCTCTATGGCTTCTGAGGCGGAAA
GAACCAGCTGGGGCTCGATACCGTCGACCTCTAGCTAGAGCTTGGCGTAATCATGGTCATAGCTGTTTCC
TGTGTGAAATTGTTATCCGCTCACAATTCCACACAACATACGAGCCGGAAGCATAAAGTGTAAAGCCTAG
GGTGCCTAATGAGTGAGCTAACTCACATTAATTGCGTTGCGCTCACTGCCCGCTTTCCAGTCGGGAAACC
TGTCGTGCCAGCTGCATTAATGAATCGGCCAACGCGCGGGGAGAGGCGGTTTGCGTATTGGGCGCTCTTC
CGCTTCCTCGCTCACTGACTCGCTGCGCTCGGTCGTTCGGCTGCGGCGAGCGGTATCAGCTCACTCAAAG
GCGGTAATACGGTTATCCACAGAATCAGGGGATAACGCAGGAAAGAACATGTGAGCAAAAGGCCAGCAAA
AGGCCAGGAACCGTAAAAAGGCCGCGTTGCTGGCGTTTTTCCATAGGCTCCGCCCCCCTGACGAGCATCA
CAAAAATCGACGCTCAAGTCAGAGGTGGCGAAACCCGACAGGACTATAAAGATACCAGGCGTTTCCCCCT
GGAAGCTCCCTCGTGCGCTCTCCTGTTCCGACCCTGCCGCTTACCGGATACCTGTCCGCCTTTCTCCCTT
CGGGAAGCGTGGCGCTTTCTCATAGCTCACGCTGTAGGTATCTCAGTTCGGTGTAGGTCGTTCGCTCCAA
GCTGGGCTGTGTGCACGAACCCCCCGTTCAGCCCGACCGCTGCGCCTTATCCGGTAACTATCGTCTTGAG
TCCAACCCGGTAAGACACGACTTATCGCCACTGGCAGCAGCCACTGGTAACAGGATTAGCAGAGCGAGGT
ATGTAGGCGGTGCTACAGAGTTCTTGAAGTGGTGGCCTAACTACGGCTACACTAGAAGAACAGTATTTGG
TATCTGCGCTCTGCTGAAGCCAGTTACCTTCGGAAAAAGAGTTGGTAGCTCTTGATCCGGCAAACAAACC
ACCGCTGGTAGCGGTGGTTTTTTTGTTTGCAAGCAGCAGATTACGCGCAGAAAAAAAGGATCTCAAGAAG
ATCCTTTGATCTTTTCTACGGGGTCTGACGCTCAGTGGAACGAAAACTCACGTTAAGGGATTTTGGTCAT
GAGATTATCAAAAAGGATCTTCACCTAGATCCTTTTAAATTAAAAATGAAGTTTTAAATCAATCTAAAGT
ATATATGAGTAAACTTGGTCTGACAGTTACCAATGCTTAATCAGTGAGGCACCTATCTCAGCGATCTGTC
TATTTCGTTCATCCATAGTTGCCTGACTCCCCGTCGTGTAGATAACTACGATACGGGAGGGCTTACCATC
TGGCCCCAGTGCTGCAATGATACCGCGAGACCCACGCTCACCGGCTCCAGATTTATCAGCAATAAACCAG
CCAGCCGGAAGGGCCGAGCGCAGAAGTGGTCCTGCAACTTTATCCGCCTCCATCCAGTCTATTAATTGTT
GCCGGGAAGCTAGAGTAAGTAGTTCGCCAGTTAATAGTTTGCGCAACGTTGTTGCCATTGCTACAGGCAT
CGTGGTGTCACGCTCGTCGTTTGGTATGGCTTCATTCAGCTCCGGTTCCCAACGATCAAGGCGAGTTACA
TGATCCCCCATGTTGTGCAAAAAAGCGGTTAGCTCCTTCGGTCCTCCGATCGTTGTCAGAAGTAAGTTGG
CCGCAGTGTTATCACTCATGGTTATGGCAGCACTGCATAATTCTCTTACTGTCATGCCATCCGTAAGATG
CTTTTCTGTGACTGGTGAGTACTCAACCAAGTCATTCTGAGAATAGTGTATGCGGCGACCGAGTTGCTCT
TGCCCGGCGTCAATACGGGATAATACCGCGCCACATAGCAGAACTTTAAAAGTGCTCATCATTGGAAAAC
GTTCTTCGGGGCGAAAACTCTCAAGGATCTTACCGCTGTTGAGATCCAGTTCGATGTAACCCACTCGTGC
ACCCAACTGATCTTCAGCATCTTTTACTTTCACCAGCGTTTCTGGGTGAGCAAAAACAGGAAGGCAAAAT
GCCGCAAAAAAGGGAATAAGGGCGACACGGAAATGTTGAATACTCATACTCTTCCTTTTTCAATATTATT
GAAGCATTTATCAGGGTTATTGTCTCATGAGCGGATACATATTTGAATGTATTTAGAAAAATAAACAAAT
AGGGGTTCCGCGCACATTTCCCCGAAAAGTGCCACCTGACGTCGACGGATCGGGAGATCGATCTCCCGAT
CCCCTAGGGTCGACTCTCAGTACAATCTGCTCTGATGCCGCATAGTTAAGCCAGTATCTGCTCCCTGCTT
GTGTGTTGGAGGTCGCTGAGTAGTGCGCGAGCAAAATTTAAGCTACAACAAGGCAAGGCTTGACCGACAA
TTGCATGAAGAATCTGCTTAGGGTTAGGCGTTTTGCGCTGCTTCGCGATGTACGGGCCAGATATACGCGT
TGACATTGATTATTGACTAGTTATTAATAGTAATCAATTACGGGGTCATTAGTTCATAGCCCATATATGG
AGTTCCGCGTTACATAACTTACGGTAAATGGCCCGCCTGGCTGACCGCCCAAC
